Addgene plasmid #246224: Ring1-KO
Purpose: Knock out of Ring1
Depositing lab: Hengbin Wang. Depositing organization: Virginia Commonwealth University.
Backbone
  Vector backbone: pspCas9
  Vector type: Lentiviral
Growth in bacteria
  Bacterial resistance: Ampicillin, 100 μg/mL
  Growth temperature: 37°C
  Growth strain: NEB Stable
  Copy number: Unknown
Gene/Insert
  Gene/Insert name: Ring1 gRNA
  gRNA/shRNA sequence: ttgtcacagccctacggagc
  Species: H. sapiens (human)
  Entrez Gene: RING1 (a.k.a. RING1A, RNF1)
  Cloning method: Restriction Enzyme; 5′ cloning site Unspecified (unknown if destroyed)
Terms and licenses: Academic/Nonprofit Terms; Industry Terms: Not Available to Industry
How to cite: Ring1-KO was a gift from Hengbin Wang (Addgene plasmid # 246224 ; http://n2t.net/addgene:246224 ; RRID:Addgene_246224)
