[The description below was written by a language model from this plasmid's Addgene catalogue record and pLannotate feature annotations shown in this document.]
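Description:
Ring1-KO is an all-in-one CRISPR/Cas9 plasmid built on a pSpCas9-type backbone for knocking out human RING1 (also known as RING1A or RNF1). A human U6 RNA polymerase III promoter drives a single guide RNA composed of the RING1-targeting spacer fused to the Streptococcus pyogenes gRNA scaffold; a second, partial scaffold fragment sits immediately downstream. A separate Pol II cassette uses the CMV enhancer, chicken β-actin promoter and a hybrid intron to express S. pyogenes Cas9. The nuclease is annotated as adjoining N- and C-terminal portions that together form a contiguous coding region, ending in a bipartite nucleoplasmin nuclear localization signal. A hygromycin resistance coding sequence (annotated as a fragment) follows Cas9 and lies upstream of the bovine growth hormone polyadenylation signal. This suggests it is expressed from the same transcript to allow hygromycin selection of transfected mammalian cells, although the table does not annotate the linker between the two.

The catalogue lists the vector type as lentiviral, but the annotated 9,594-nt sequence shows no LTRs, packaging signal, RRE or other lentiviral elements. The only viral feature is a single AAV2 inverted terminal repeat, which a lone copy would not make packageable. On the sequence evidence, the construct therefore looks like a plasmid for direct transfection rather than viral delivery. In bacteria it is maintained by a high-copy ColE1/pUC-type origin and selected with ampicillin through the β-lactamase gene and its promoter. An f1 phage origin is also present, along with small remnants of the pBR322 bom and rop regions. The record states restriction-enzyme cloning of the guide but does not specify the sites. The stated use is disruption of RING1 in human cells.
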