Features (pLannotate 1.2.2; 19 found; start..end, strand, type, name):
      1..241     +  promoter       U6 promoter: RNA polymerase III promoter for human U6 snRNA
    270..345     +  misc_RNA       gRNA scaffold: guide RNA scaffold for the Streptococcus pyogenes CRISPR/Cas9 system
    352..395     +  misc_RNA       gRNA scaffold (fragment): guide RNA scaffold for the Streptococcus pyogenes CRISPR/Cas9 system
    442..727     +  enhancer       CMV enhancer: human cytomegalovirus immediate early enhancer; contains an 18-bp deletion relative to the standard CMV enhancer
    729..1004    +  promoter       chicken β-actin promoter: No description available
   1005..1232    +  intron         hybrid intron: hybrid between chicken β-actin (CBA) and minute virus of mice (MMV) introns (Gray et al., 2011)
   1370..2971    +  CDS            Cas9(N): N-terminal portion of Streptococcus pyogenes Cas9 (Zetsche et al., 2015)
   2972..5470    +  CDS            Cas9(C): C-terminal portion of Streptococcus pyogenes Cas9 (Zetsche et al., 2015)
   5471..5518    +  CDS            nucleoplasmin NLS: bipartite nuclear localization signal from nucleoplasmin
   5584..6607    +  CDS            HygR (fragment): aminoglycoside phosphotransferase from E. coli; aph(4)-Ia; confers resistance to hygromycin
   6641..6752    +  polyA_signal   bGH poly(A) signal: bovine growth hormone polyadenylation signal
   6857..6997    +  repeat_region  AAV2 ITR: inverted terminal repeat of adeno-associated virus serotype 2 inverted
   7002..7053    -  misc_feature   bom (fragment): basis of mobility region from pBR322
   7072..7527    +  rep_origin     f1 ori (sequence partly withheld): f1 bacteriophage origin of replication; arrow indicates direction of (+) strand synthesis
   7528..7577    -  misc_feature   bom (fragment): basis of mobility region from pBR322
   7679..7714    -  CDS            rop (fragment): Rop protein, which maintains plasmids at low copy number; rop
   7809..7913    +  promoter       AmpR promoter: bla
   7914..8774    +  CDS            AmpR: β-lactamase; bla; confers resistance to ampicillin, carbenicillin, and related antibiotics
   8945..9533    +  rep_origin     ori: high-copy-number ColE1/pMB1/pBR322/pUC origin of replication
>Addgene plasmid #246224 | Ring1-KO | addgene full sequence | sequence record 487567 | Addgene NGS Result
GAGGGCCTATTTCCCATGATTCCTTCATATTTGCATATACGATACAAGGCTGTTAGAGAGATAATTGGAA
TTAATTTGACTGTAAACACAAAGATATTAGTACAAAATACGTGACGTAGAAAGTAATAATTTCTTGGGTA
GTTTGCAGTTTTAAAATTATGTTTTAAAATGGACTATCATATGCTTACCGTAACTTGAAAGTATTTCGAT
TTCTTGGCTTTATATATCTTGTGGAAAGGACGAAACACCGACCACAACGATGAGTGGGGGTTTTAGAGCT
AGAAATAGCAAGTTAAAATAAGGCTAGTCCGTTATCAACTTGAAAAAGTGGCACCGAGTCGGTGCTTTTT
TGTTTTAGAGCTAGAAATAGCAAGTTAAAATAAGGCTAGTCCGTTTTTAGCGCGTGCGCCAATTCTGCAG
ACAAATGGCTCTAGAGGTACCCGTTACATAACTTACGGTAAATGGCCCGCCTGGCTGACCGCCCAACGAC
CCCCGCCCATTGACGTCAATAGTAACGCCAATAGGGACTTTCCATTGACGTCAATGGGTGGAGTATTTAC
GGTAAACTGCCCACTTGGCAGTACATCAAGTGTATCATATGCCAAGTACGCCCCCTATTGACGTCAATGA
CGGTAAATGGCCCGCCTGGCATTGTGCCCAGTACATGACCTTATGGGACTTTCCTACTTGGCAGTACATC
TACGTATTAGTCATCGCTATTACCATGGTCGAGGTGAGCCCCACGTTCTGCTTCACTCTCCCCATCTCCC
CCCCCTCCCCACCCCCAATTTTGTATTTATTTATTTTTTAATTATTTTGTGCAGCGATGGGGGCGGGGGG
GGGGGGGGCGCGCGCCAGGCGGGGCGGGGCGGGGCGAGGGGCGGGGCGGGGCGAGGCGGAGAGGTGCGGC
GGCAGCCAATCAGAGCGGCGCGCTCCGAAAGTTTCCTTTTATGGCGAGGCGGCGGCGGCGGCGGCCCTAT
AAAAAGCGAAGCGCGCGGCGGGCGGGAGTCGCTGCGCGCTGCCTTCGCCCCGTGCCCCGCTCCGCCGCCG
CCTCGCGCCGCCCGCCCCGGCTCTGACTGACCGCGTTACTCCCACAGGTGAGCGGGCGGGACGGCCCTTC
TCCTCCGGGCTGTAATTAGCTGAGCAAGAGGTAAGGGTTTAAGGGATGGTTGGTTGGTGGGGTATTAATG
TTTAATTACCTGGAGCACCTGCCTGAAATCACTTTTTTTCAGGTTGGACCGGTGCCACCATGGACTATAA
GGACCACGACGGAGACTACAAGGATCATGATATTGATTACAAAGACGATGACGATAAGATGGCCCCAAAG
AAGAAGCGGAAGGTCGGTATCCACGGAGTCCCAGCAGCCGACAAGAAGTACAGCATCGGCCTGGACATCG
GCACCAACTCTGTGGGCTGGGCCGTGATCACCGACGAGTACAAGGTGCCCAGCAAGAAATTCAAGGTGCT
GGGCAACACCGACCGGCACAGCATCAAGAAGAACCTGATCGGAGCCCTGCTGTTCGACAGCGGCGAAACA
GCCGAGGCCACCCGGCTGAAGAGAACCGCCAGAAGAAGATACACCAGACGGAAGAACCGGATCTGCTATC
TGCAAGAGATCTTCAGCAACGAGATGGCCAAGGTGGACGACAGCTTCTTCCACAGACTGGAAGAGTCCTT
CCTGGTGGAAGAGGATAAGAAGCACGAGCGGCACCCCATCTTCGGCAACATCGTGGACGAGGTGGCCTAC
CACGAGAAGTACCCCACCATCTACCACCTGAGAAAGAAACTGGTGGACAGCACCGACAAGGCCGACCTGC
GGCTGATCTATCTGGCCCTGGCCCACATGATCAAGTTCCGGGGCCACTTCCTGATCGAGGGCGACCTGAA
CCCCGACAACAGCGACGTGGACAAGCTGTTCATCCAGCTGGTGCAGACCTACAACCAGCTGTTCGAGGAA
AACCCCATCAACGCCAGCGGCGTGGACGCCAAGGCCATCCTGTCTGCCAGACTGAGCAAGAGCAGACGGC
TGGAAAATCTGATCGCCCAGCTGCCCGGCGAGAAGAAGAATGGCCTGTTCGGAAACCTGATTGCCCTGAG
CCTGGGCCTGACCCCCAACTTCAAGAGCAACTTCGACCTGGCCGAGGATGCCAAACTGCAGCTGAGCAAG
GACACCTACGACGACGACCTGGACAACCTGCTGGCCCAGATCGGCGACCAGTACGCCGACCTGTTTCTGG
CCGCCAAGAACCTGTCCGACGCCATCCTGCTGAGCGACATCCTGAGAGTGAACACCGAGATCACCAAGGC
CCCCCTGAGCGCCTCTATGATCAAGAGATACGACGAGCACCACCAGGACCTGACCCTGCTGAAAGCTCTC
GTGCGGCAGCAGCTGCCTGAGAAGTACAAAGAGATTTTCTTCGACCAGAGCAAGAACGGCTACGCCGGCT
ACATTGACGGCGGAGCCAGCCAGGAAGAGTTCTACAAGTTCATCAAGCCCATCCTGGAAAAGATGGACGG
CACCGAGGAACTGCTCGTGAAGCTGAACAGAGAGGACCTGCTGCGGAAGCAGCGGACCTTCGACAACGGC
AGCATCCCCCACCAGATCCACCTGGGAGAGCTGCACGCCATTCTGCGGCGGCAGGAAGATTTTTACCCAT
TCCTGAAGGACAACCGGGAAAAGATCGAGAAGATCCTGACCTTCCGCATCCCCTACTACGTGGGCCCTCT
GGCCAGGGGAAACAGCAGATTCGCCTGGATGACCAGAAAGAGCGAGGAAACCATCACCCCCTGGAACTTC
GAGGAAGTGGTGGACAAGGGCGCTTCCGCCCAGAGCTTCATCGAGCGGATGACCAACTTCGATAAGAACC
TGCCCAACGAGAAGGTGCTGCCCAAGCACAGCCTGCTGTACGAGTACTTCACCGTGTATAACGAGCTGAC
CAAAGTGAAATACGTGACCGAGGGAATGAGAAAGCCCGCCTTCCTGAGCGGCGAGCAGAAAAAGGCCATC
GTGGACCTGCTGTTCAAGACCAACCGGAAAGTGACCGTGAAGCAGCTGAAAGAGGACTACTTCAAGAAAA
TCGAGTGCTTCGACTCCGTGGAAATCTCCGGCGTGGAAGATCGGTTCAACGCCTCCCTGGGCACATACCA
CGATCTGCTGAAAATTATCAAGGACAAGGACTTCCTGGACAATGAGGAAAACGAGGACATTCTGGAAGAT
ATCGTGCTGACCCTGACACTGTTTGAGGACAGAGAGATGATCGAGGAACGGCTGAAAACCTATGCCCACC
TGTTCGACGACAAAGTGATGAAGCAGCTGAAGCGGCGGAGATACACCGGCTGGGGCAGGCTGAGCCGGAA
GCTGATCAACGGCATCCGGGACAAGCAGTCCGGCAAGACAATCCTGGATTTCCTGAAGTCCGACGGCTTC
GCCAACAGAAACTTCATGCAGCTGATCCACGACGACAGCCTGACCTTTAAAGAGGACATCCAGAAAGCCC
AGGTGTCCGGCCAGGGCGATAGCCTGCACGAGCACATTGCCAATCTGGCCGGCAGCCCCGCCATTAAGAA
GGGCATCCTGCAGACAGTGAAGGTGGTGGACGAGCTCGTGAAAGTGATGGGCCGGCACAAGCCCGAGAAC
ATCGTGATCGAAATGGCCAGAGAGAACCAGACCACCCAGAAGGGACAGAAGAACAGCCGCGAGAGAATGA
AGCGGATCGAAGAGGGCATCAAAGAGCTGGGCAGCCAGATCCTGAAAGAACACCCCGTGGAAAACACCCA
GCTGCAGAACGAGAAGCTGTACCTGTACTACCTGCAGAATGGGCGGGATATGTACGTGGACCAGGAACTG
GACATCAACCGGCTGTCCGACTACGATGTGGACCATATCGTGCCTCAGAGCTTTCTGAAGGACGACTCCA
TCGACAACAAGGTGCTGACCAGAAGCGACAAGAACCGGGGCAAGAGCGACAACGTGCCCTCCGAAGAGGT
CGTGAAGAAGATGAAGAACTACTGGCGGCAGCTGCTGAACGCCAAGCTGATTACCCAGAGAAAGTTCGAC
AATCTGACCAAGGCCGAGAGAGGCGGCCTGAGCGAACTGGATAAGGCCGGCTTCATCAAGAGACAGCTGG
TGGAAACCCGGCAGATCACAAAGCACGTGGCACAGATCCTGGACTCCCGGATGAACACTAAGTACGACGA
GAATGACAAGCTGATCCGGGAAGTGAAAGTGATCACCCTGAAGTCCAAGCTGGTGTCCGATTTCCGGAAG
GATTTCCAGTTTTACAAAGTGCGCGAGATCAACAACTACCACCACGCCCACGACGCCTACCTGAACGCCG
TCGTGGGAACCGCCCTGATCAAAAAGTACCCTAAGCTGGAAAGCGAGTTCGTGTACGGCGACTACAAGGT
GTACGACGTGCGGAAGATGATCGCCAAGAGCGAGCAGGAAATCGGCAAGGCTACCGCCAAGTACTTCTTC
TACAGCAACATCATGAACTTTTTCAAGACCGAGATTACCCTGGCCAACGGCGAGATCCGGAAGCGGCCTC
TGATCGAGACAAACGGCGAAACCGGGGAGATCGTGTGGGATAAGGGCCGGGATTTTGCCACCGTGCGGAA
AGTGCTGAGCATGCCCCAAGTGAATATCGTGAAAAAGACCGAGGTGCAGACAGGCGGCTTCAGCAAAGAG
TCTATCCTGCCCAAGAGGAACAGCGATAAGCTGATCGCCAGAAAGAAGGACTGGGACCCTAAGAAGTACG
GCGGCTTCGACAGCCCCACCGTGGCCTATTCTGTGCTGGTGGTGGCCAAAGTGGAAAAGGGCAAGTCCAA
GAAACTGAAGAGTGTGAAAGAGCTGCTGGGGATCACCATCATGGAAAGAAGCAGCTTCGAGAAGAATCCC
ATCGACTTTCTGGAAGCCAAGGGCTACAAAGAAGTGAAAAAGGACCTGATCATCAAGCTGCCTAAGTACT
CCCTGTTCGAGCTGGAAAACGGCCGGAAGAGAATGCTGGCCTCTGCCGGCGAACTGCAGAAGGGAAACGA
ACTGGCCCTGCCCTCCAAATATGTGAACTTCCTGTACCTGGCCAGCCACTATGAGAAGCTGAAGGGCTCC
CCCGAGGATAATGAGCAGAAACAGCTGTTTGTGGAACAGCACAAGCACTACCTGGACGAGATCATCGAGC
AGATCAGCGAGTTCTCCAAGAGAGTGATCCTGGCCGACGCTAATCTGGACAAAGTGCTGTCCGCCTACAA
CAAGCACCGGGATAAGCCCATCAGAGAGCAGGCCGAGAATATCATCCACCTGTTTACCCTGACCAATCTG
GGAGCCCCTGCCGCCTTCAAGTACTTTGACACCACCATCGACCGGAAGAGGTACACCAGCACCAAAGAGG
TGCTGGACGCCACCCTGATCCACCAGAGCATCACCGGCCTGTACGAGACACGGATCGACCTGTCTCAGCT
GGGAGGCGACAAAAGGCCGGCGGCCACGAAAAAGGCCGGCCAGGCAAAAAAGAAAAAGGAATTGGGCGCA
ACAAACTTCTCTCTGCTGAAACAAGCCGGAGATGTCGAAGAGAATCCTGGACCGAAAAAGCCTGAACTCA
CCGCGACGTCTGTCGAGAAGTTTCTGATCGAAAAGTTCGACAGCGTGTCCGACCTGATGCAGCTCTCGGA
GGGCGAAGAATCTCGTGCTTTCAGCTTCGATGTAGGAGGGCGTGGATATGTCCTGCGGGTAAATAGCTGC
GCCGATGGTTTCTACAAAGATCGTTATGTTTATCGGCACTTTGCATCGGCCGCGCTCCCGATTCCGGAAG
TGCTTGACATTGGGGAATTCAGCGAGAGCCTGACCTATTGCATCTCCCGCCGTGCACAGGGTGTCACGTT
GCAAGACCTGCCTGAAACCGAACTGCCCGCTGTTCTGCAGCCGGTCGCGGAGGCCATGGATGCGATCGCT
GCGGCCGATCTTAGCCAGACGAGCGGGTTCGGCCCATTCGGACCGCAAGGAATCGGTCAATACACTACAT
GGCGTGATTTCATATGCGCGATTGCTGATCCCCATGTGTATCACTGGCAAACTGTGATGGACGACACCGT
CAGTGCGTCCGTCGCGCAGGCTCTCGATGAGCTGATGCTTTGGGCCGAGGACTGCCCCGAAGTCCGGCAC
CTCGTGCACGCGGATTTCGGCTCCAACAATGTCCTGACGGACAATGGCCGCATAACAGCGGTCATTGACT
GGAGCGAGGCGATGTTCGGGGATTCCCAATACGAGGTCGCCAACATCTTCTTCTGGAGGCCGTGGTTGGC
TTGTATGGAGCAGCAGACGCGCTACTTCGAGCGGAGGCATCCGGAGCTTGCAGGATCGCCGCGGCTCCGG
GCGTATATGCTCCGCATTGGTCTTGACCAACTCTATCAGAGCTTGGTTGACGGCAATTTCGATGATGCAG
CTTGGGCGCAGGGTCGATGCGACGCAATCGTCCGATCCGGAGCCGGGACTGTCGGGCGTACACAAATCGC
CCGCAGAAGCGCGGCCGTCTGGACCGATGGCTGTGTAGAAGTACTCGCCGATAGTGGAAACCGACGCCCC
AGCACTCGTCCGAGGGCAAAGGAATAGCAATTCTAACTAGAGCTCGCTGATCAGCCTCGACTGTGCCTTC
TAGTTGCCAGCCATCTGTTGTTTGCCCCTCCCCCGTGCCTTCCTTGACCCTGGAAGGTGCCACTCCCACT
GTCCTTTCCTAATAAAATGAGGAAATTGCATCGCATTGTCTGAGTAGGTGTCATTCTATTCTGGGGGGTG
GGGTGGGGCAGGACAGCAAGGGGGAGGATTGGGAAGAGAATAGCAGGCATGCTGGGGAGCGGCCGCAGGA
ACCCCTAGTGATGGAGTTGGCCACTCCCTCTCTGCGCGCTCGCTCGCTCACTGAGGCCGGGCGACCAAAG
GTCGCCCGACGCCCGGGCTTTGCCCGGGCGGCCTCAGTGAGCGAGCGAGCGCGCAGCTGCCTGCAGGGGC
GCCTGATGCGGTATTTTCTCCTTACGCATCTGTGCGGTATTTCACACCGCATA
[95 nt withheld, positions 7054-7148]
T
[46 nt withheld, positions 7150-7195]
C
[141 nt withheld, positions 7197-7337]
CCTTTGACGTTGGAGTCCACGTTCTTT
[37 nt withheld, positions 7365-7401]
ACTCTATCTCGGGCTATTCTTTTGATTTATAAGGGATTTTGCCGATTTCGGTCTATTGGTTAAAAAATGA
GCTGATTTAACAAAAATTTAACGCGAATTTTAACAAAATATTAACGTTTACAATTTTATGGTGCACTCTC
AGTACAATCTGCTCTGATGCCGCATAGTTAAGCCAGCCCCGACACCCGCCAACACCCGCTGACGCGCCCT
GACGGGCTTGTCTGCTCCCGGCATCCGCTTACAGACAAGCTGTGACCGTCTCCGGGAGCTGCATGTGTCA
GAGGTTTTCACCGTCATCACCGAAACGCGCGAGACGAAAGGGCCTCGTGATACGCCTATTTTTATAGGTT
AATGTCATGATAATAATGGTTTCTTAGACGTCAGGTGGCACTTTTCGGGGAAATGTGCGCGGAACCCCTA
TTTGTTTATTTTTCTAAATACATTCAAATATGTATCCGCTCATGAGACAATAACCCTGATAAATGCTTCA
ATAATATTGAAAAAGGAAGAGTATGAGTATTCAACATTTCCGTGTCGCCCTTATTCCCTTTTTTGCGGCA
TTTTGCCTTCCTGTTTTTGCTCACCCAGAAACGCTGGTGAAAGTAAAAGATGCTGAAGATCAGTTGGGTG
CACGAGTGGGTTACATCGAACTGGATCTCAACAGCGGTAAGATCCTTGAGAGTTTTCGCCCCGAAGAACG
TTTTCCAATGATGAGCACTTTTAAAGTTCTGCTATGTGGCGCGGTATTATCCCGTATTGACGCCGGGCAA
GAGCAACTCGGTCGCCGCATACACTATTCTCAGAATGACTTGGTTGAGTACTCACCAGTCACAGAAAAGC
ATCTTACGGATGGCATGACAGTAAGAGAATTATGCAGTGCTGCCATAACCATGAGTGATAACACTGCGGC
CAACTTACTTCTGACAACGATCGGAGGACCGAAGGAGCTAACCGCTTTTTTGCACAACATGGGGGATCAT
GTAACTCGCCTTGATCGTTGGGAACCGGAGCTGAATGAAGCCATACCAAACGACGAGCGTGACACCACGA
TGCCTGTAGCAATGGCAACAACGTTGCGCAAACTATTAACTGGCGAACTACTTACTCTAGCTTCCCGGCA
ACAATTAATAGACTGGATGGAGGCGGATAAAGTTGCAGGACCACTTCTGCGCTCGGCCCTTCCGGCTGGC
TGGTTTATTGCTGATAAATCTGGAGCCGGTGAGCGTGGAAGCCGCGGTATCATTGCAGCACTGGGGCCAG
ATGGTAAGCCCTCCCGTATCGTAGTTATCTACACGACGGGGAGTCAGGCAACTATGGATGAACGAAATAG
ACAGATCGCTGAGATAGGTGCCTCACTGATTAAGCATTGGTAACTGTCAGACCAAGTTTACTCATATATA
CTTTAGATTGATTTAAAACTTCATTTTTAATTTAAAAGGATCTAGGTGAAGATCCTTTTTGATAATCTCA
TGACCAAAATCCCTTAACGTGAGTTTTCGTTCCACTGAGCGTCAGACCCCGTAGAAAAGATCAAAGGATC
TTCTTGAGATCCTTTTTTTCTGCGCGTAATCTGCTGCTTGCAAACAAAAAAACCACCGCTACCAGCGGTG
GTTTGTTTGCCGGATCAAGAGCTACCAACTCTTTTTCCGAAGGTAACTGGCTTCAGCAGAGCGCAGATAC
CAAATACTGTTCTTCTAGTGTAGCCGTAGTTAGGCCACCACTTCAAGAACTCTGTAGCACCGCCTACATA
CCTCGCTCTGCTAATCCTGTTACCAGTGGCTGCTGCCAGTGGCGATAAGTCGTGTCTTACCGGGTTGGAC
TCAAGACGATAGTTACCGGATAAGGCGCAGCGGTCGGGCTGAACGGGGGGTTCGTGCACACAGCCCAGCT
TGGAGCGAACGACCTACACCGAACTGAGATACCTACAGCGTGAGCTATGAGAAAGCGCCACGCTTCCCGA
AGGGAGAAAGGCGGACAGGTATCCGGTAAGCGGCAGGGTCGGAACAGGAGAGCGCACGAGGGAGCTTCCA
GGGGGAAACGCCTGGTATCTTTATAGTCCTGTCGGGTTTCGCCACCTCTGACTTGAGCGTCGATTTTTGT
GATGCTCGTCAGGGGGGCGGAGCCTATGGAAAAACGCCAGCAACGCGGCCTTTTTACGGTTCCTGGCCTT
TTGCTGGCCTTTTGCTCACATGT
